Addgene plasmid #127268: HA tagged Xba ELL2
Purpose: For in vitro translation of WT ELL2 with HA tag inserted near N-term
Depositing lab: Christine Milcarek. Depositing organization: University of Pittsburgh (University, School of Medicine, and Cancer Institute). Publication: Transcription elongation factor ELL2 directs immunoglobulin secretion in plasma cells by stimulating altered RNA processing. Martincic K, Alkan SA, Cheatle A, Borghesi L, Milcarek C. Nat Immunol. 2009 Oct;10(10):1102-9. doi: 10.1038/ni.1786. Epub 2009 Sep 13. PubMed 19749764.
Backbone
  Vector backbone: pBluescript
  Backbone manufacturer: Addgene
  Vector type: in vitro translation
Growth in bacteria
  Bacterial resistance: Ampicillin, 100 μg/mL
  Growth temperature: 37°C
  Growth strain: DH5alpha
  Copy number: Unknown
Gene/Insert
  Gene/Insert name: ELL2 (alt name: CM555)
  Species: H. sapiens (human)
  Insert size (bp): 1900
  Mutation: ELL2mRNA+polyA with HA tag inserted at aa12 between 4th and 5th Met
  Entrez Gene: ELL2 (a.k.a. MRCCAT1)
  Promoter: T7
  Cloning method: Restriction Enzyme; 5′ cloning site Unknown (unknown if destroyed); 3′ cloning site Unknown (unknown if destroyed)
  Sequencing primers: 5′ T7
Terms and licenses: Academic/Nonprofit Terms; Industry Terms: Not Available to Industry
Depositor comments: HA tag near NH2 end
How to cite: HA tagged Xba ELL2 was a gift from Christine Milcarek (Addgene plasmid # 127268 ; http://n2t.net/addgene:127268 ; RRID:Addgene_127268)
