[The description below was written by a language model from this plasmid's Addgene catalogue record.]
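Description:
HA tagged Xba ELL2 is a pBluescript-based plasmid designed for in vitro translation of human ELL2, a transcription elongation factor. It is propagated in E. coli under ampicillin selection; the record lists the copy number as unknown and provides no feature table, so the origin of replication and other backbone elements are not explicitly documented, although pBluescript phagemids generally carry a ColE1-type plasmid origin, an f1 origin and phage promoters flanking the cloning site.

The insert, about 1.9 kb and also known as CM555, is described as the ELL2 mRNA sequence with its polyA, encoding otherwise wild-type protein with an HA epitope tag inserted near the N-terminus at amino acid 12, between the fourth and fifth methionine codons. Expression is driven by the T7 promoter, so T7 RNA polymerase can be used to produce transcripts for translation in a cell-free system, either in separate steps or in a coupled transcription/translation reaction. The internal placement of the tag, downstream of several in-frame methionines, means the HA epitope should be carried by products initiating at the earlier start codons, and it allows the translated protein to be detected or immunoprecipitated with anti-HA antibodies. The restriction sites used for cloning are recorded as unknown, and the meaning of "Xba" in the name is not explained in the record. The plasmid has no stated mammalian promoter and is intended for producing tagged ELL2 protein in vitro, in the context of work on ELL2's role in RNA processing and immunoglobulin secretion in plasma cells.
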