>Addgene plasmid #127268 | HA tagged Xba ELL2 | addgene partial sequence | sequence record 249627 | Addgene Partial NGS Result
TAATACGACTCACTATAGGGCGAATTGGAGCTCCACCGCGGTGGCGGCCGCATAACTTCGTATAGCATAC
ATTATACGAAGTTATGGATCAGGCCAAATCGGCCGAGCTCGAATTCGTCGAGAGCGGGATAAGTTGGCGC
GTCACCTAGACGTCAGCCTCTTACCTCTCGGACGTCCCGTCCCAGGAGCAAAACTCTAGTGACTTTGGGC
CCGCCCCCGTGAGAGTGGAGGGCGGCCGATGAGGGCGGTTCTGAAGGGAACAAGACCAATGAGACGAGCC
CGGGGCGGGGCGCGGGGCCGGAGGGTGGGGCGGGTGGCGGCGGTGGCAGTCCGAGGTCTGGCTCCGCGCA
GTATATGACAGTACGTCAGCAGCGGGATGGCCCTAGCAGTGGCGGCGGCTGCAGAAGCCCAAGCAGCCGC
GGCCGCAGTGGAGGCTAGAGCCGGAGCGGCGGCGGCGGCGGCACCCCGGGGAGTTTAAGATGGCGGCGGG
GGGGACAGGGGGCCTGCGGGAGGAGCAGCGCTATGGGCTGTCGTGCGGACGGCTGGGGCAGGACAACATC
ACCGTACTGCATGTGAAGCTCACCGAGACGGCGATCCGGGCGCTCGAGACTTACCAGAGCCACAAGAATT
TAATTCCTTTTCGACCTTCAATCCAGTTCCAAGGACTCCACGGGCTTGTCAAAATTCCCAAAAATGATCC
CCTCAATGAAGTTCATAACTTTAACTTTTATTTGTCAAATGTGGGCAAAGACAACCCTCAGGGCAGCTTT
GACTGCATCCAGCAAACATTCTCCAGCTCTGGAGCCTCCCAGCTCAATTGCCTGGGATTTATACAAGATA
AAATTACAGTGTGTGCAACAAACGACTCGTATCAGATGACACGAGAAAGAATGACCCAGGCAGAGGAGGA
ATCCCGCAACCGAAGCACAAAAGTTATCAAACCCGGTGGACCATATGTAGGGAAAAGAGTGCAAATTCGG
AAAGCACCTCAAGCTGTTTCAGATACAGTTCCTGAGAGGAAAAGGTCAACCCCCATGAACCCTGCAAATA
CAATTCGAAAGACACATAGCAGCAGCACCATCTCTCAGAGGCCATACAGGGACAGGGTGATTCACTTACT
GGCCCTGAAGGCCTACAAGAAACCGGAGCTACTTGCTAGACTCCAGAAAGATGGTGTCAATCAAAAAGAC
AAGAACTCCCTGGGAGCAATTCTGCAACAGGTAGCCAATCTGAATTCTAAGGACCTCTCATATACCTTAA
AGGATTATGTTTTTAAAGAGCTTCAAAGAGACTGGCCTGGATACAGTGAAATAGACAGACGGTCATTGGA
GTCAGTGCTCTCTAGGGGGTACCCATACGACGTCCCAGACTACGCTGCTAGAAAACTAAATCCGTCTCAG
AATGCTACAGGCACCAGCCGTTCAGAATCTCCTGTATGTTCTAGTAGAGATGCTGTATCTTCTCCTCAGA
AACGGCTTTTGGATTCAGAGTTTATTGATCCTTTAATGAATAAAAAAGCCCGAATATCTCACCTGACGAA
CAGAGTACCACCAACACTAAATGGTCATTTGAATCCCACCAGTGAAAAATCGGCTGCAGGCCTCCCACTG
CCCCCTGCGGCTGCTGCCATCCCCACCCCTCCACCGCTGCCTTCAACCTATCTGCCCATCTCACATCCTC
CTCAGATTGTAAATTCTAACTCCAACTCCCCTAGCACTCCAGAAGGCCGGGGGACTCAAGACCTACCTGT
TGACAGTTTTAGTCAAAACGATAGTATCTATGAGGACCAGCAAGACAAATATACCTCTAGGACTTCTCTG
GAAACCTTACCCCCTGGTTCCGTTCTACTAAAGTGTCCAAAGCCTATGGAAGAAAACCATTCAATGTCTC
ACAAAAAGTCCAAAAAGAAGTCTAAAAAACATAAGGAAAAGGACCAAATAAAAAAGCACGACATTGAGAC
TATTGAGGAAAAGGAGGAAGATCTTAAGAGAGAAGAGGAAATTGCCAAGCTAAATAACTCCAGTCCAAAT
TCCAGTGGAGGAGTTAAAGAGGATTGCACTGCCTCCATGGAACCTTCAGCAATTGAACTCCCAGATTATT
TGATAAAATATATCGCTATCGTCTCCTATGAGCAACGCCAGAATTATAAGGATGACTTCAATGCAGAGTA
TGATGAGTACAGAGCTTTGCATGCCAGGATGGAGACTGTAGCTAGAAGATTTATCAAACTAGATGCACAA
AGAAAGCGCCTTTCTCCAGGCTCAAAAGAGTATCAGAATGTTCATGAAGAAGTCTTACAAGAATATCAGA
AGATAAAGCAGTCTAGTCCCAATTACCATGAAGAAAAATACAGATGTGAATATCTTCATAACAAGCTGGC
TCACATCAAAAGGCTAATAGGTGAATTTGACCAACAGCAAGCAGAGTCATGGTCCTAGAACTCTGCTTGG
ACCAGAAGATGTGAATAAACTTAAGCCTCTCCAGCGCTGGATCCGGCCATAAGGGCCTGATCCTTCGAGG
GGGGGCCCGGTACCAGCTTTTGTTCCCTTTAGTGAGGGTTAATTTCGAGCTTGGCGTAATCATGGTCATA
GCTGTTTCCTGTGTGAAATTGTTATCCGCTCACAATTCCACACAACATACGAGCCGGAAGCATAAAGTGT
AAAGCCTGGGGTGCCTAATGAGTGAGCTAACTCACATTAATTGCGTTGCGCTCACTGCCCGCTTTCCAGT
CGGGAAACCTGTCGTGCCAGCTGCATTAATGAATCGGCCAACGCGCGGGGAGAGGCGGTTTGCGTATTGG
GCGCTCTTCCGCTTCCTCGCTCACTGACTCGCTGCGCTCGGTCGTTCGGCTGCGGCGAGCGGTATCAGCT
CACTCAAAGGCGGTAATACGGTTATCCACAGAATCAGGGGATAACGCAGGAAAGAACATGTGAGCAAAAG
GCCAGCAAAAGGCCAGGAACCGTAAAAAGGCCGCGTTGCTGGCGTTTTTCCATAGGCTCCGCCCCCCTGA
CGAGCATCACAAAAATCGACGCTCAAGTCAGAGGTGGCGAAACCCGACAGGACTATAAAGATACCAGGCG
TTTCCCCCTGGAAGCTCCCTCGTGCGCTCTCCTGTTCCGACCCTGCCGCTTACCGGATACCTGTCCGCCT
TTCTCCCTTCGGGAAGCGTGGCGCTTTCTCATAGCTCACGCTGTAGGTATCTCAGTTCGGTGTAGGTCGT
TCGCTCCAAGCTGGGCTGTGTGCACGAACCCCCCGTTCAGCCCGACCGCTGCGCCTTATCCGGTAACTAT
CGTCTTGAGTCCAACCCGGTAAGACACGACTTATCGCCACTGGCAGCAGCCACTGGTAACAGGATTAGCA
GAGCGAGGTATGTAGGCGGTGCTACAGAGTTCTTGAAGTGGTGGCCTAACTACGGCTACACTAGAAGAAC
AGTATTTGGTATCTGCGCTCTGCTGAAGCCAGTTACCTTCGGAAAAAGAGTTGGTAGCTCTTGATCCGGC
AAACAAACCACCGCTGGTAGCGGTGGTTTTTTTGTTTGCAAGCAGCAGATTACGCGCAGAAAAAAAGGAT
CTCAAGAAGATCCTTTGATCTTTTCTACGGGGTCTGACGCTCAGTGGAACGAAAACTCACGTTAAGGGAT
TTTGGTCATGAGATTATCAAAAAGGATCTTCACCTAGATCCTTTTAAATTAAAAATGAAGTTTTAAATCA
ATCTAAAGTATATATGAGTAAACTTGGTCTGACAGTTACCAATGCTTAATCAGTGAGGCACCTATCTCAG
CGATCTGTCTATTTCGTTCATCCATAGTTGCCTGACTCCCCGTCGTGTAGATAACTACGATACGGGAGGG
CTTACCATCTGGCCCCAGTGCTGCAATGATACCGCGAGACCCACGCTCACCGGCTCCAGATTTATCAGCA
ATAAACCAGCCAGCCGGAAGGGCCGAGCGCAGAAGTGGTCCTGCAACTTTATCCGCCTCCATCCAGTCTA
TTAATTGTTGCCGGGAAGCTAGAGTAAGTAGTTCGCCAGTTAATAGTTTGCGCAACGTTGTTGCCATTGC
TACAGGCATCGTGGTGTCACGCTCGTCGTTTGGTATGGCTTCATTCAGCTCCGGTTCCCAACGATCAAGG
CGAGTTACATGATCCCCCATGTTGTGCAAAAAAGCGGTTAGCTCCTTCGGTCCTCCGATCGTTGTCAGAA
GTAAGTTGGCCGCAGTGTTATCACTCATGGTTATGGCAGCACTGCATAATTCTCTTACTGTCATGCCATC
CGTAAGATGCTTTTCTGTGACTGGTGAGTACTCAACCAAGTCATTCTGAGAATAGTGTATGCGGCGACCG
AGTTGCTCTTGCCCGGCGTCAATACGGGATAATACCGCGCCACATAGCAGAACTTTAAAAGTGCTCATCA
TTGGAAAACGTTCTTCGGGGCGAAAACTCTCAAGGATCTTACCGCTGTTGAGATCCAGTTCGATGTAACC
CACTCGTGCACCCAACTGATCTTCAGCATCTTTTACTTTCACCAGCGTTTCTGGGTGAGCAAAAACAGGA
AGGCAAAATGCCGCAAAAAAGGGAATAAGGGCGACACGGAAATGTTGAATACTCATACTCTTCCTTTTTC
AATATTATTGAAGCATTTATCAGGGTTATTGTCTCATGAGCGGATACATATTTGAATGTATTTAGAAAAA
TAAACAAATAGGGGTTCCGCGCACATTTCCCCGAAAAGTGCCACCTAAATTGTAAGCGTTAATATTTTGT
TAAAATTCGCGTTAAATTTTTGTTAAATCAGCTCATTTTTTAACCAATAGGCCGAAATCGGCAAAATCCC
TTATAAATCAAAAGAATAGACCGAGATAGGGT
[37 nt withheld, positions 4863-4899]
AAAGAACGTGGACTCCAACGTCAAAGG
[49 nt withheld, positions 4927-4975]
T
[91 nt withheld, positions 4977-5067]
G
[124 nt withheld, positions 5069-5192]
CCCATTCGCCATTCAGGCTGCGCAACTGTTGGGAAGGGCGATCGGTGCGGGCCTCTTCGCTATTACGCCA
GCTGGCGAAAGGGGGATGTGCTGCAAGGCGATTAAGTTGGGTAACGCCAGGGTTTTCCCAGTCACGACGT
TGTAAAACGACGGCCAGTGAATTG
